Addgene plasmid #201024: pET-Duet-6xHis-TEV-Nsp8(76-198)
Purpose: Bacterial expression of codon optimized SARS-CoV-2 nsp8 residues 76-198, with an N-terminus His tag followed by a TEV cleavage site.
Depositing lab: Sharon Rozovsky. Depositing organization: University of Delaware. Publication: Selenoprotein S Interacts with the Replication and Transcription Complex of SARS-CoV-2 by Binding nsp7. Ghelichkhani F, Gonzalez FA, Kapitonova MA, Rozovsky S. J Mol Biol. 2023 Apr 15;435(8):168008. doi: 10.1016/j.jmb.2023.168008. Epub 2023 Feb 10. PubMed 36773692.
Backbone
  Vector backbone: pETDuet-1
  Backbone manufacturer: Novagen
  Backbone size w/o insert (bp): 5420
  Total vector size (bp): 5777
  Modifications to backbone: Insertion of TEV-nsp8
  Vector type: Bacterial Expression
Growth in bacteria
  Bacterial resistance: Ampicillin, 100 μg/mL
  Growth temperature: 37°C
  Growth strain: DH5alpha
  Copy number: Unknown
Gene/Insert
  Gene/Insert name: non-structural protein 8 (alt name: nsp8)
  Species: Synthetic; Severe acute respiratory syndrome coronavirus 2
  Insert size (bp): 369
  Mutation: Gene insert is codon optimized for Ecoli.
  Entrez Gene: ORF1ab (a.k.a. GU280_gp01)
  Promoter: T7/LacO
  Tag / fusion protein: 6xHis-TEV (N terminal on backbone)
  Cloning method: Unknown
  Sequencing primers: 5′ DuetDOWN-1
Terms and licenses: Academic/Nonprofit Terms; Industry Terms: Not Available to Industry
How to cite: pET-Duet-6xHis-TEV-Nsp8(76-198) was a gift from Sharon Rozovsky (Addgene plasmid # 201024 ; http://n2t.net/addgene:201024 ; RRID:Addgene_201024)
