[The description below was written by a language model from this plasmid's Addgene catalogue record and pLannotate feature annotations shown in this document.]
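Description:
pET-Duet-6xHis-TEV-Nsp8(76-198) is a bacterial expression plasmid of about 5.8 kb built on the Novagen pETDuet-1 backbone, a vector with two T7/lac expression cassettes designed for co-expressing two proteins in E. coli. It replicates from a ColE1/pBR322-type origin, with the neighbouring bom and rop elements retained (rop normally restrains copy number; the record lists copy number as unknown). Selection is by ampicillin through the β-lactamase gene. An f1 origin is also present, and the plasmid carries its own lacI gene and promoter to supply lac repressor.

The payload is a 369 bp synthetic sequence, codon-optimized for E. coli, that encodes residues 76–198 of SARS-CoV-2 non-structural protein 8 (nsp8, part of the ORF1ab polyprotein). It sits in the first cassette, downstream of a T7 promoter, lac operator and T7 gene 10 ribosome binding site. The backbone's N-terminal 6xHis tag is followed by a TEV protease recognition site, so the fragment can be purified by metal affinity and the tag then cleaved off. The automated annotation marks the TEV site but does not label the His tag or the nsp8 coding region, although the unannotated gap after the TEV site is consistent with the insert. The second T7 promoter/lac operator cassette appears unoccupied, with only a partial S-tag match ahead of the T7 terminator.

Expression requires a host that supplies T7 RNA polymerase and is induced with IPTG, which relieves lac repression. According to the record, the plasmid is intended for producing the nsp8 fragment in bacteria, and the associated study examined selenoprotein S interactions with the SARS-CoV-2 replication and transcription complex.
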