Features (pLannotate 1.2.2; 21 found; start..end, strand, type, name):
      3..27      +  protein_bind   lac operator: The lac repressor binds to the lac operator to inhibit transcription in E. coli. This inhibition can be relieved by adding lactose or isopropyl-β-D-thiogalactopyranoside (IPTG). lac repressor encoded by lacI
     42..64      +  RBS            RBS: efficient ribosome binding site from bacteriophage T7 gene 10 (Olins and Rangwala, 1989)
    110..130     +  CDS            TEV site: tobacco etch virus (TEV) protease recognition and cleavage site
    571..589     +  promoter       T7 promoter: promoter for bacteriophage T7 RNA polymerase
    590..614     +  protein_bind   lac operator: The lac repressor binds to the lac operator to inhibit transcription in E. coli. This inhibition can be relieved by adding lactose or isopropyl-β-D-thiogalactopyranoside (IPTG). lac repressor encoded by lacI
    723..764     +  CDS            S-Tag (fragment): affinity and epitope tag derived from pancreatic ribonuclease A
    794..811     +  CDS            SET1 (fragment): solubility-enhancement tag derived from T7 phage gene 10B
    819..866     +  terminator     T7 terminator: transcription terminator for bacteriophage T7 RNA polymerase
    903..1358    +  rep_origin     f1 ori (sequence partly withheld): f1 bacteriophage origin of replication; arrow indicates direction of (+) strand synthesis
   1473..2333    -  CDS            AmpR: β-lactamase; bla; confers resistance to ampicillin, carbenicillin, and related antibiotics
   2334..2426    -  promoter       AmpR promoter: bla
   2507..3095    +  rep_origin     ori: high-copy-number ColE1/pMB1/pBR322/pUC origin of replication
   3281..3420    -  misc_feature   bom: basis of mobility region from pBR322
   3522..3713    -  CDS            rop: Rop protein, which maintains plasmids at low copy number; rop
   3730..4110    +  CDS            YPB1_ECOLX: Protein predicted: Swiss-Prot protein existence level 4. From Escherichia coli.
   4172..4236    -  CDS            TcR (fragment): tetracycline efflux protein; tet; confers resistance to tetracycline
   4251..4272    -  protein_bind   CAP binding site: CAP binding activates transcription in the presence of cAMP. E. coli catabolite activator protein
   4285..5367    -  CDS            lacI: lac repressor; lacI; The lac repressor binds to the lac operator to inhibit transcription in E. coli. This inhibition can be relieved by adding lactose or isopropyl-β-D-thiogalactopyranoside (IPTG).
   5368..5445    -  promoter       lacI promoter: lacI
   5453..5732    -  CDS            TcR (fragment): tetracycline efflux protein; tet; confers resistance to tetracycline
   5758..2       +  promoter       T7 promoter (across the origin): promoter for bacteriophage T7 RNA polymerase
>Addgene plasmid #201024 | pET-Duet-6xHis-TEV-Nsp8(76-198) | addgene full sequence | sequence record 394447 | Addgene NGS Result
GGGGAATTGTGAGCGGATAACAATTCCCCTCTAGAAATAATTTTGTTTAACTTTAAGAAGGAGATATACC
ATGGGCAGCAGCCATCACCATCATCACCACAGCAGCGGCGAAAACCTGTATTTTCAGTCCGAAGACAAAA
GGGCCAAAGTAACCTCTGCTATGCAGACCATGCTGTTCACAATGCTGCGCAAGCTGGATAACGACGCGCT
CAACAACATCATCAACAATGCACGTGATGGTTGCGTACCTCTCAACATTATCCCGCTTACTACTGCTGCA
AAACTGATGGTGGTTATACCGGACTACAACACCTATAAGAACACCTGTGATGGGACGACTTTCACCTACG
CCAGCGCACTGTGGGAAATCCAGCAGGTTGTCGATGCTGACAGTAAAATCGTTCAGCTGAGCGAGATTTC
TATGGACAATTCTCCGAACCTGGCGTGGCCACTGATCGTAACTGCTCTGCGTGCGAATAGCGCGGTCAAA
TTACAATAAAAGCTTGCGGCCGCATAATGCTTAAGTCGAACAGAAAGTAATCGTATTGTACACGGCCGCA
TAATCGAAATTAATACGACTCACTATAGGGGAATTGTGAGCGGATAACAATTCCCCATCTTAGTATATTA
GTTAAGTATAAGAAGGAGATATACATATGGCAGATCTCAATTGGATATCGGCCGGCCACGCGATCGCTGA
CGTCGGTACCCTCGAGTCTGGTAAAGAAACCGCTGCTGCGAAATTTGAACGCCAGCACATGGACTCGTCT
ACTAGCGCAGCTTAATTAACCTAGGCTGCTGCCACCGCTGAGCAATAACTAGCATAACCCCTTGGGGCCT
CTAAACGGGTCTTGAGGGGTTTTTTGCTGAAAGGAGGAACTATATCCGGATTGGCGAATGGG
[124 nt withheld, positions 903-1026]
C
[91 nt withheld, positions 1028-1118]
A
[49 nt withheld, positions 1120-1168]
CCTTTGACGTTGGAGTCCACGTTCTTT
[37 nt withheld, positions 1196-1232]
ACCCTATCTCGGTCTATTCTTTTGATTTATAAGGGATTTTGCCGATTTCGGCCTATTGGTTAAAAAATGA
GCTGATTTAACAAAAATTTAACGCGAATTTTAACAAAATATTAACGTTTACAATTTCTGGCGGCACGATG
GCATGAGATTATCAAAAAGGATCTTCACCTAGATCCTTTTAAATTAAAAATGAAGTTTTAAATCAATCTA
AAGTATATATGAGTAAACTTGGTCTGACAGTTACCAATGCTTAATCAGTGAGGCACCTATCTCAGCGATC
TGTCTATTTCGTTCATCCATAGTTGCCTGACTCCCCGTCGTGTAGATAACTACGATACGGGAGGGCTTAC
CATCTGGCCCCAGTGCTGCAATGATACCGCGAGACCCACGCTCACCGGCTCCAGATTTATCAGCAATAAA
CCAGCCAGCCGGAAGGGCCGAGCGCAGAAGTGGTCCTGCAACTTTATCCGCCTCCATCCAGTCTATTAAT
TGTTGCCGGGAAGCTAGAGTAAGTAGTTCGCCAGTTAATAGTTTGCGCAACGTTGTTGCCATTGCTACAG
GCATCGTGGTGTCACGCTCGTCGTTTGGTATGGCTTCATTCAGCTCCGGTTCCCAACGATCAAGGCGAGT
TACATGATCCCCCATGTTGTGCAAAAAAGCGGTTAGCTCCTTCGGTCCTCCGATCGTTGTCAGAAGTAAG
TTGGCCGCAGTGTTATCACTCATGGTTATGGCAGCACTGCATAATTCTCTTACTGTCATGCCATCCGTAA
GATGCTTTTCTGTGACTGGTGAGTACTCAACCAAGTCATTCTGAGAATAGTGTATGCGGCGACCGAGTTG
CTCTTGCCCGGCGTCAATACGGGATAATACCGCGCCACATAGCAGAACTTTAAAAGTGCTCATCATTGGA
AAACGTTCTTCGGGGCGAAAACTCTCAAGGATCTTACCGCTGTTGAGATCCAGTTCGATGTAACCCACTC
GTGCACCCAACTGATCTTCAGCATCTTTTACTTTCACCAGCGTTTCTGGGTGAGCAAAAACAGGAAGGCA
AAATGCCGCAAAAAAGGGAATAAGGGCGACACGGAAATGTTGAATACTCATACTCTTCCTTTTTCAATCA
TGATTGAAGCATTTATCAGGGTTATTGTCTCATGAGCGGATACATATTTGAATGTATTTAGAAAAATAAA
CAAATAGGTCATGACCAAAATCCCTTAACGTGAGTTTTCGTTCCACTGAGCGTCAGACCCCGTAGAAAAG
ATCAAAGGATCTTCTTGAGATCCTTTTTTTCTGCGCGTAATCTGCTGCTTGCAAACAAAAAAACCACCGC
TACCAGCGGTGGTTTGTTTGCCGGATCAAGAGCTACCAACTCTTTTTCCGAAGGTAACTGGCTTCAGCAG
AGCGCAGATACCAAATACTGTCCTTCTAGTGTAGCCGTAGTTAGGCCACCACTTCAAGAACTCTGTAGCA
CCGCCTACATACCTCGCTCTGCTAATCCTGTTACCAGTGGCTGCTGCCAGTGGCGATAAGTCGTGTCTTA
CCGGGTTGGACTCAAGACGATAGTTACCGGATAAGGCGCAGCGGTCGGGCTGAACGGGGGGTTCGTGCAC
ACAGCCCAGCTTGGAGCGAACGACCTACACCGAACTGAGATACCTACAGCGTGAGCTATGAGAAAGCGCC
ACGCTTCCCGAAGGGAGAAAGGCGGACAGGTATCCGGTAAGCGGCAGGGTCGGAACAGGAGAGCGCACGA
GGGAGCTTCCAGGGGGAAACGCCTGGTATCTTTATAGTCCTGTCGGGTTTCGCCACCTCTGACTTGAGCG
TCGATTTTTGTGATGCTCGTCAGGGGGGCGGAGCCTATGGAAAAACGCCAGCAACGCGGCCTTTTTACGG
TTCCTGGCCTTTTGCTGGCCTTTTGCTCACATGTTCTTTCCTGCGTTATCCCCTGATTCTGTGGATAACC
GTATTACCGCCTTTGAGTGAGCTGATACCGCTCGCCGCAGCCGAACGACCGAGCGCAGCGAGTCAGTGAG
CGAGGAAGCGGAAGAGCGCCTGATGCGGTATTTTCTCCTTACGCATCTGTGCGGTATTTCACACCGCAAT
GGTGCACTCTCAGTACAATCTGCTCTGATGCCGCATAGTTAAGCCAGTATACACTCCGCTATCGCTACGT
GACTGGGTCATGGCTGCGCCCCGACACCCGCCAACACCCGCTGACGCGCCCTGACGGGCTTGTCTGCTCC
CGGCATCCGCTTACAGACAAGCTGTGACCGTCTCCGGGAGCTGCATGTGTCAGAGGTTTTCACCGTCATC
ACCGAAACGCGCGAGGCAGCTGCGGTAAAGCTCATCAGCGTGGTCGTGAAGCGATTCACAGATGTCTGCC
TGTTCATCCGCGTCCAGCTCGTTGAGTTTCTCCAGAAGCGTTAATGTCTGGCTTCTGATAAAGCGGGCCA
TGTTAAGGGCGGTTTTTTCCTGTTTGGTCACTGATGCCTCCGTGTAAGGGGGATTTCTGTTCATGGGGGT
AATGATACCGATGAAACGAGAGAGGATGCTCACGATACGGGTTACTGATGATGAACATGCCCGGTTACTG
GAACGTTGTGAGGGTAAACAACTGGCGGTATGGATGCGGCGGGACCAGAGAAAAATCACTCAGGGTCAAT
GCCAGCGCTTCGTTAATACAGATGTAGGTGTTCCACAGGGTAGCCAGCAGCATCCTGCGATGCAGATCCG
GAACATAATGGTGCAGGGCGCTGACTTCCGCGTTTCCAGACTTTACGAAACACGGAAACCGAAGACCATT
CATGTTGTTGCTCAGGTCGCAGACGTTTTGCAGCAGCAGTCGCTTCACGTTCGCTCGCGTATCGGTGATT
CATTCTGCTAACCAGTAAGGCAACCCCGCCAGCCTAGCCGGGTCCTCAACGACAGGAGCACGATCATGCT
AGTCATGCCCCGCGCCCACCGGAAGGAGCTGACTGGGTTGAAGGCTCTCAAGGGCATCGGTCGAGATCCC
GGTGCCTAATGAGTGAGCTAACTTACATTAATTGCGTTGCGCTCACTGCCCGCTTTCCAGTCGGGAAACC
TGTCGTGCCAGCTGCATTAATGAATCGGCCAACGCGCGGGGAGAGGCGGTTTGCGTATTGGGCGCCAGGG
TGGTTTTTCTTTTCACCAGTGAGACGGGCAACAGCTGATTGCCCTTCACCGCCTGGCCCTGAGAGAGTTG
CAGCAAGCGGTCCACGCTGGTTTGCCCCAGCAGGCGAAAATCCTGTTTGATGGTGGTTAACGGCGGGATA
TAACATGAGCTGTCTTCGGTATCGTCGTATCCCACTACCGAGATGTCCGCACCAACGCGCAGCCCGGACT
CGGTAATGGCGCGCATTGCGCCCAGCGCCATCTGATCGTTGGCAACCAGCATCGCAGTGGGAACGATGCC
CTCATTCAGCATTTGCATGGTTTGTTGAAAACCGGACATGGCACTCCAGTCGCCTTCCCGTTCCGCTATC
GGCTGAATTTGATTGCGAGTGAGATATTTATGCCAGCCAGCCAGACGCAGACGCGCCGAGACAGAACTTA
ATGGGCCCGCTAACAGCGCGATTTGCTGGTGACCCAATGCGACCAGATGCTCCACGCCCAGTCGCGTACC
GTCTTCATGGGAGAAAATAATACTGTTGATGGGTGTCTGGTCAGAGACATCAAGAAATAACGCCGGAACA
TTAGTGCAGGCAGCTTCCACAGCAATGGCATCCTGGTCATCCAGCGGATAGTTAATGATCAGCCCACTGA
CGCGTTGCGCGAGAAGATTGTGCACCGCCGCTTTACAGGCTTCGACGCCGCTTCGTTCTACCATCGACAC
CACCACGCTGGCACCCAGTTGATCGGCGCGAGATTTAATCGCCGCGACAATTTGCGACGGCGCGTGCAGG
GCCAGACTGGAGGTGGCAACGCCAATCAGCAACGACTGTTTGCCCGCCAGTTGTTGTGCCACGCGGTTGG
GAATGTAATTCAGCTCCGCCATCGCCGCTTCCACTTTTTCCCGCGTTTTCGCAGAAACGTGGCTGGCCTG
GTTCACCACGCGGGAAACGGTCTGATAAGAGACACCGGCATACTCTGCGACATCGTATAACGTTACTGGT
TTCACATTCACCACCCTGAATTGACTCTCTTCCGGGCGCTATCATGCCATACCGCGAAAGGTTTTGCGCC
ATTCGATGGTGTCCGGGATCTCGACGCTCTCCCTTATGCGACTCCTGCATTAGGAAGCAGCCCAGTAGTA
GGTTGAGGCCGTTGAGCACCGCCGCCGCAAGGAATGGTGCATGCAAGGAGATGGCGCCCAACAGTCCCCC
GGCCACGGGGCCTGCCACCATACCCACGCCGAAACAAGCGCTCATGAGCCCGAAGTGGCGAGCCCGATCT
TCCCCATCGGTGATGTCGGCGATATAGGCGCCAGCAACCGCACCTGTGGCGCCGGTGATGCCGGCCACGA
TGCGTCCGGCGTAGAGGATCGAGATCGATCTCGATCCCGCGAAATTAATACGACTCACTATA
